Addgene plasmid #66264: CXCR6-Tango
Purpose: Expression of G protein-coupled receptors for PRESTO-Tango: parallel receptorome expression and screening via transcriptional output, with transcriptional activation following arrestin translocation
Depositing lab: Bryan Roth. Depositing organization: University of North Carolina at Chapel Hill. Publication: PRESTO-Tango as an open-source resource for interrogation of the druggable human GPCRome. Kroeze WK, Sassano MF, Huang XP, Lansu K, McCorvy JD, Giguere PM, Sciaky N, Roth BL. Nat Struct Mol Biol. 2015 May;22(5):362-9. doi: 10.1038/nsmb.3014. Epub 2015 Apr 20. PubMed 25895059.
Backbone
  Vector backbone: empty Tango
  Backbone size w/o insert (bp): 6632
  Vector type: Mammalian Expression
  Selectable markers: Neomycin (select with G418)
Growth in bacteria
  Bacterial resistance: Ampicillin, 100 μg/mL
  Growth temperature: 37°C
  Growth strain: DH5alpha
  Copy number: High Copy
Gene/Insert
  Gene/Insert name: CXCR6
  Species: H. sapiens (human)
  Insert size (bp): 1026
  Entrez Gene: CXCR6 (a.k.a. BONZO, CD186, STRL33, TYMSTR)
  Promoter: CMV
  Tag / fusion protein: FLAG (N terminal on backbone)
  Cloning method: Restriction Enzyme; 5′ cloning site NotI (not destroyed); 3′ cloning site XhoI (unknown if destroyed)
  Sequencing primers: 5′ CMV-F; 3′ Tet-R
Terms and licenses: Academic/Nonprofit Terms; Industry Terms: Not Available to Industry
Depositor comments: Please note: Most of the PRESTO-Tango vectors do not contain the XhoI cut site downstream of the tTA sequence and instead carry an XbaI site. If you need to perform an XhoI digest we recommend sequencing with a forward primer at the C-terminus of tTA to determine which of the two sites is present. Suggested primer: 5-gagctccacttagacggcgagg-3. Original backbone was pcDNA3.1(+). These plasmids were generated as part of the Illuminating the Druggable Genome (IDG) program sponsored by the NIH Common Fund. The goal of this program is to identify, gather, and distribute information and resources for proteins that currently are not well-studied yet belong to commonly drug-targeted protein families: protein kinases, non-olfactory G-protein coupled receptors (GPCRs), and ion channels. The IDG program is designed to develop fundamental research tools for understudied proteins, elucidate their function, and disseminate the IDG-related resources and data to the greater scientific community.
How to cite: CXCR6-Tango was a gift from Bryan Roth (Addgene plasmid # 66264 ; http://n2t.net/addgene:66264 ; RRID:Addgene_66264)
