[The description below was written by a language model from this plasmid's Addgene catalogue record and the feature table of its GenBank file.]
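Description:
CXCR6-Tango is a mammalian expression plasmid from the PRESTO-Tango collection, a resource of G protein-coupled receptor constructs designed for parallel screening of receptor activation through a transcriptional readout. It is built on an "empty Tango" backbone of about 6.6 kb that derives from pcDNA3.1(+). It is maintained in E. coli as a high-copy plasmid under ampicillin selection, and it carries a neomycin resistance marker so that transfected mammalian cells can be selected with G418.

The insert is human CXCR6 (also known as BONZO, CD186, STRL33 or TYMSTR), a chemokine receptor coding sequence of roughly 1 kb placed between a NotI site and a downstream XhoI site and expressed from the CMV promoter. The backbone supplies an N-terminal FLAG tag, useful for detecting the receptor. The depositor's comments indicate that a tTA transcriptional activator sequence lies downstream of the receptor, and note that in most vectors of this series the site following tTA is XbaI rather than XhoI. According to the stated purpose, arrestin translocation to the activated receptor leads to transcriptional activation. This lets ligand activity at CXCR6 be measured independently of the receptor's G protein coupling. The record does not detail the linker or cleavage elements between receptor and tTA, nor the reporter used.

The available GenBank record covers only 1,092 bp of the plasmid and annotates nothing beyond a T7 promoter and its matching primer site, which is consistent with the pcDNA3.1 region upstream of the cloning site. The remaining elements are therefore known only from the catalogue fields. The plasmid was produced under a program aimed at developing tools for understudied druggable protein families.
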