LOCUS       Exported 1092 bp ds-DNA linear SYN 18-MAY-2021
DEFINITION  Expression of G protein-coupled receptors for PRESTO-Tango: parallel
            receptorome expression and screening via transcriptional output,
            with transcriptional activation following arrestin translocation.
ACCESSION   .
VERSION     .
KEYWORDS    CXCR6-Tango
SOURCE      synthetic DNA construct
  ORGANISM  synthetic DNA construct
REFERENCE   1 (bases 1 to 1092)
  AUTHORS   Kroeze WK, Sassano MF, Huang XP, Lansu K, McCorvy JD, Giguere PM,
            Sciaky N, Roth BL
  TITLE     PRESTO-Tango as an open-source resource for interrogation of the
            druggable human GPCRome.
  JOURNAL   Nat Struct Mol Biol. 2015 May;22(5):362-9. doi: 10.1038/nsmb.3014.
            Epub 2015 Apr 20.
  PUBMED    25895059
REFERENCE   2 (bases 1 to 1092)
  AUTHORS   .
  TITLE     Direct Submission
  JOURNAL   Exported May 18, 2021 from SnapGene Server 1.1.58
            http://www.snapgene.com
FEATURES             Location/Qualifiers
     source          1..1092
                     /organism="synthetic DNA construct"
                     /mol_type="other DNA"
     primer_bind     46..65
                     /label=T7
                     /note="T7 promoter, forward primer"
     promoter        46..64
                     /label=T7 promoter
                     /note="promoter for bacteriophage T7 RNA polymerase"
ORIGIN
        1 tctctggcta actagagaac ccactgctta ctggcttatc gaaattaata cgactcacta
       61 tagggagacc caagctggct agcgtttaaa cttaagcttg gtaccgagct cggatccact
      121 agtccagtgt ggtggaattc tgcagatatc cagcacagtg gcggccgcgc caccatgaag
      181 acgatcatcg ccctgagcta catcttctgc ctggtattcg ccgactacaa ggacgatgat
      241 gacgccagca tcgatatggc cgaacacgac tatcacgagg attacggctt ttcaagcttc
      301 aatgacagct ctcaggaaga gcatcaagac ttcctgcagt tctccaaagt ctttctcccc
      361 tgcatgtatc tggtggtttt tgtgtgtggc ctcgttggca actcactcgt tctggttata
      421 agtattttct atcataaatt gcagagcttg accgacgtgt ttcttgtaaa cctcccattg
      481 gccgacctgg tctttgtttg tacactccct ttttgggctt acgctgggat acacgagtgg
      541 gtcttcgggc aggttatgtg taagtccctg ctcggcatct acacgataaa cttttatacc
      601 tctatgttga tcctgacatg tatcactgtg gataggttca tcgtggtagt caaggccacc
      661 aaggcctata accagcaggc caaacggatg acttggggga aagtgacaag cctccttata
      721 tgggtcatct cccttttggt tagcctcccg cagattatct atggtaacgt cttcaacctg
      781 gataagctta tttgcggata ccatgacgaa gccatctcca ctgtggttct ggccacgcag
      841 atgacccttg gttttttcct tcctttgctg accatgattg tttgctactc cgtgattatc
      901 aagactctcc tgcacgccgg tggttttcag aaacacagga gtctgaagat tatattcctc
      961 gtgatggcag tgtttctgct cactcagatg ccatttaatc tgatgaagtt catcaggtct
     1021 actcactggg agtattacgc catgaccagt ttccattaca cgatcatggt taccgaagcg
     1081 atcgcctatc tc
//
