>Addgene plasmid #66264 | CXCR6-Tango | depositor partial sequence | sequence record 113141 | empty Tango
GACGGATCGGGAGATCTCCCGATCCCCTATGGTGCACTCTCAGTACAATCTGCTCTGATGCCGCATAGTT
AAGCCAGTATCTGCTCCCTGCTTGTGTGTTGGAGGTCGCTGAGTAGTGCGCGAGCAAAATTTAAGCTACA
ACAAGGCAAGGCTTGACCGACAATTGCATGAAGAATCTGCTTAGGGTTAGGCGTTTTGCGCTGCTTCGCG
ATGTACGGGCCAGATATACGCGTTGACATTGATTATTGACTAGTTATTAATAGTAATCAATTACGGGGTC
ATTAGTTCATAGCCCATATATGGAGTTCCGCGTTACATAACTTACGGTAAATGGCCCGCCTGGCTGACCG
CCCAACGACCCCCGCCCATTGACGTCAATAATGACGTATGTTCCCATAGTAACGCCAATAGGGACTTTCC
ATTGACGTCAATGGGTGGAGTATTTACGGTAAACTGCCCACTTGGCAGTACATCAAGTGTATCATATGCC
AAGTACGCCCCCTATTGACGTCAATGACGGTAAATGGCCCGCCTGGCATTATGCCCAGTACATGACCTTA
TGGGACTTTCCTACTTGGCAGTACATCTACGTATTAGTCATCGCTATTACCATGGTGATGCGGTTTTGGC
AGTACATCAATGGGCGTGGATAGCGGTTTGACTCACGGGGATTTCCAAGTCTCCACCCCATTGACGTCAA
TGGGAGTTTGTTTTGGCACCAAAATCAACGGGACTTTCCAAAATGTCGTAACAACTCCGCCCCATTGACG
CAAATGGGCGGTAGGCGTGTACGGTGGGAGGTCTATATAAGCAGAGCTCTCTGGCTAACTAGAGAACCCA
CTGCTTACTGGCTTATCGAAATTAATACGACTCACTATAGGGAGACCCAAGCTGGCTAGCGTTTAAACTT
AAGCTTGGTACCGAGCTCGGATCCACTAGTCCAGTGTGGTGGAATTCTGCAGATATCCAGCACAGTGGCG
GCCGCGCCACCATGAAGACGATCATCGCCCTGAGCTACATCTTCTGCCTGGTATTCGCCGACTACAAGGA
CGATGATGACGCCAGCATCGATACCGGTGGACGCACCCCACCCAGCCTGGGTCCCCAAGATGAGTCCTGC
ACCACCGCCAGCTCCTCCCTGGCCAAGGACACTTCATCGACCGGTGAGAACCTGTACTTCCAGCTAAGAT
TAGATAAAAGTAAAGTGATTAACAGCGCATTAGAGCTGCTTAATGAGGTCGGAATCGAAGGTTTAACAAC
CCGTAAACTCGCCCAGAAGCTAGGTGTAGAGCAGCCTACATTGTATTGGCATGTAAAAAATAAGCGGGCT
TTGCTCGACGCCTTAGCCATTGAGATGTTAGATAGGCACCATACTCACTTTTGCCCTTTAGAAGGGGAAA
GCTGGCAAGATTTTTTACGTAATAACGCTAAAAGTTTTAGATGTGCTTTACTAAGTCATCGCGATGGAGC
AAAAGTACATTTAGGTACACGGCCTACAGAAAAACAGTATGAAACTCTCGAAAATCAATTAGCCTTTTTA
TGCCAACAAGGTTTTTCACTAGAGAATGCATTATATGCACTCAGCGCTGTGGGGCATTTTACTTTAGGTT
GCGTATTGGAAGATCAAGAGCATCAAGTCGCTAAAGAAGAAAGGGAAACACCTACTACTGATAGTATGCC
GCCATTATTACGACAAGCTATCGAATTATTTGATCACCAAGGTGCAGAGCCAGCCTTCTTATTCGGCCTT
GAATTGATCATATGCGGATTAGAAAAACAACTTAAATGTGAAAGTGGGTCCGCGTACAGCCGCGCGCGTA
CGAAAAACAATTACGGGTCTACCATCGAGGGCCTGCTCGATCTCCCGGACGACGACGCCCCCGAAGAGGC
GGGGCTGGCGGCTCCGCGCCTGTCCTTTCTCCCCGCGGGACACACGCGCAGACTGTCGACGGCCCCCCCG
ACCGATGTCAGCCTGGGGGACGAGCTCCACTTAGACGGCGAGGACGTGGCGATGGCGCATGCCGACGCGC
TAGACGATTTCGATCTGGACATGTTGGGGGACGGGGATTCCCCGGGTCCGGGATTTACCCCCCACGACTC
CGCCCCCTACGGCGCTCTGGATATGGCCGACTTCGAGTTTGAGCAGATGTTTACCGATGCCCTTGGAATT
GACGAGTACGGTGGGTAGCTCGAGTCTAGAGGGCCCGTTTAAACCCGCTGATCAGCCTCGACTGTGCCTT
CTAGTTGCCAGCCATCTGTTGTTTGCCCCTCCCCCGTGCCTTCCTTGACCCTGGAAGGTGCCACTCCCAC
TGTCCTTTCCTAATAAAATGAGGAAATTGCATCGCATTGTCTGAGTAGGTGTCATTCTATTCTGGGGGGT
GGGGTGGGGCAGGACAGCAAGGGGGAGGATTGGGAAGACAATAGCAGGCATGCTGGGGATGCGGTGGGCT
CTATGGCTTCTGAGGCGGAAAGAACCAGCTGGGGCTCTAGGGGGTATCCCC
[124 nt withheld, positions 2502-2625]
C
[91 nt withheld, positions 2627-2717]
A
[49 nt withheld, positions 2719-2767]
CCTTTGACGTTGGAGTCCACGTTCTTT
[37 nt withheld, positions 2795-2831]
ACCCTATCTCGGTCTATTCTTTTGATTTATAAGGGATTTTGCCGATTTCGGCCTATTGGTTAAAAAATGA
GCTGATTTAACAAAAATTTAACGCGAATTAATTCTGTGGAATGTGTGTCAGTTAGGGTGTGGAAAGTCCC
CAGGCTCCCCAGCAGGCAGAAGTATGCAAAGCATGCATCTCAATTAGTCAGCAACCAGGTGTGGAAAGTC
CCCAGGCTCCCCAGCAGGCAGAAGTATGCAAAGCATGCATCTCAATTAGTCAGCAACCATAGTCCCGCCC
CTAACTCCGCCCATCCCGCCCCTAACTCCGCCCAGTTCCGCCCATTCTCCGCCCCATGGCTGACTAATTT
TTTTTATTTATGCAGAGGCCGAGGCCGCCTCTGCCTCTGAGCTATTCCAGAAGTAGTGAGGAGGCTTTTT
TGGAGGCCTAGGCTTTTGCAAAAAGCTCCCGGGAGCTTGTATATCCATTTTCGGATCTGATCAAGAGACA
GGATGAGGATCGTTTCGCATGATTGAACAAGATGGATTGCACGCAGGTTCTCCGGCCGCTTGGGTGGAGA
GGCTATTCGGCTATGACTGGGCACAACAGACAATCGGCTGCTCTGATGCCGCCGTGTTCCGGCTGTCAGC
GCAGGGGCGCCCGGTTCTTTTTGTCAAGACCGACCTGTCCGGTGCCCTGAATGAACTGCAGGACGAGGCA
GCGCGGCTATCGTGGCTGGCCACGACGGGCGTTCCTTGCGCAGCTGTGCTCGACGTTGTCACTGAAGCGG
GAAGGGACTGGCTGCTATTGGGCGAAGTGCCGGGGCAGGATCTCCTGTCATCTCACCTTGCTCCTGCCGA
GAAAGTATCCATCATGGCTGATGCAATGCGGCGGCTGCATACGCTTGATCCGGCTACCTGCCCATTCGAC
CACCAAGCGAAACATCGCATCGAGCGAGCACGTACTCGGATGGAAGCCGGTCTTGTCGATCAGGATGATC
TGGACGAAGAGCATCAGGGGCTCGCGCCAGCCGAACTGTTCGCCAGGCTCAAGGCGCGCATGCCCGACGG
CGAGGATCTCGTCGTGACCCATGGCGATGCCTGCTTGCCGAATATCATGGTGGAAAATGGCCGCTTTTCT
GGATTCATCGACTGTGGCCGGCTGGGTGTGGCGGACCGCTATCAGGACATAGCGTTGGCTACCCGTGATA
TTGCTGAAGAGCTTGGCGGCGAATGGGCTGACCGCTTCCTCGTGCTTTACGGTATCGCCGCTCCCGATTC
GCAGCGCATCGCCTTCTATCGCCTTCTTGACGAGTTCTTCTGAGCGGGACTCTGGGGTTCGAAATGACCG
ACCAAGCGACGCCCAACCTGCCATCACGAGATTTCGATTCCACCGCCGCCTTCTATGAAAGGTTGGGCTT
CGGAATCGTTTTCCGGGACGCCGGCTGGATGATCCTCCAGCGCGGGGATCTCATGCTGGAGTTCTTCGCC
CACCCCAACTTGTTTATTGCAGCTTATAATGGTTACAAATAAAGCAATAGCATCACAAATTTCACAAATA
AAGCATTTTTTTCACTGCATTCTAGTTGTGGTTTGTCCAAACTCATCAATGTATCTTATCATGTCTGTAT
ACCGTCGACCTCTAGCTAGAGCTTGGCGTAATCATGGTCATAGCTGTTTCCTGTGTGAAATTGTTATCCG
CTCACAATTCCACACAACATACGAGCCGGAAGCATAAAGTGTAAAGCCTGGGGTGCCTAATGAGTGAGCT
AACTCACATTAATTGCGTTGCGCTCACTGCCCGCTTTCCAGTCGGGAAACCTGTCGTGCCAGCTGCATTA
ATGAATCGGCCAACGCGCGGGGAGAGGCGGTTTGCGTATTGGGCGCTCTTCCGCTTCCTCGCTCACTGAC
TCGCTGCGCTCGGTCGTTCGGCTGCGGCGAGCGGTATCAGCTCACTCAAAGGCGGTAATACGGTTATCCA
CAGAATCAGGGGATAACGCAGGAAAGAACATGTGAGCAAAAGGCCAGCAAAAGGCCAGGAACCGTAAAAA
GGCCGCGTTGCTGGCGTTTTTCCATAGGCTCCGCCCCCCTGACGAGCATCACAAAAATCGACGCTCAAGT
CAGAGGTGGCGAAACCCGACAGGACTATAAAGATACCAGGCGTTTCCCCCTGGAAGCTCCCTCGTGCGCT
CTCCTGTTCCGACCCTGCCGCTTACCGGATACCTGTCCGCCTTTCTCCCTTCGGGAAGCGTGGCGCTTTC
TCATAGCTCACGCTGTAGGTATCTCAGTTCGGTGTAGGTCGTTCGCTCCAAGCTGGGCTGTGTGCACGAA
CCCCCCGTTCAGCCCGACCGCTGCGCCTTATCCGGTAACTATCGTCTTGAGTCCAACCCGGTAAGACACG
ACTTATCGCCACTGGCAGCAGCCACTGGTAACAGGATTAGCAGAGCGAGGTATGTAGGCGGTGCTACAGA
GTTCTTGAAGTGGTGGCCTAACTACGGCTACACTAGAAGAACAGTATTTGGTATCTGCGCTCTGCTGAAG
CCAGTTACCTTCGGAAAAAGAGTTGGTAGCTCTTGATCCGGCAAACAAACCACCGCTGGTAGCGGTTTTT
TTGTTTGCAAGCAGCAGATTACGCGCAGAAAAAAAGGATCTCAAGAAGATCCTTTGATCTTTTCTACGGG
GTCTGACGCTCAGTGGAACGAAAACTCACGTTAAGGGATTTTGGTCATGAGATTATCAAAAAGGATCTTC
ACCTAGATCCTTTTAAATTAAAAATGAAGTTTTAAATCAATCTAAAGTATATATGAGTAAACTTGGTCTG
ACAGTTACCAATGCTTAATCAGTGAGGCACCTATCTCAGCGATCTGTCTATTTCGTTCATCCATAGTTGC
CTGACTCCCCGTCGTGTAGATAACTACGATACGGGAGGGCTTACCATCTGGCCCCAGTGCTGCAATGATA
CCGCGAGACCCACGCTCACCGGCTCCAGATTTATCAGCAATAAACCAGCCAGCCGGAAGGGCCGAGCGCA
GAAGTGGTCCTGCAACTTTATCCGCCTCCATCCAGTCTATTAATTGTTGCCGGGAAGCTAGAGTAAGTAG
TTCGCCAGTTAATAGTTTGCGCAACGTTGTTGCCATTGCTACAGGCATCGTGGTGTCACGCTCGTCGTTT
GGTATGGCTTCATTCAGCTCCGGTTCCCAACGATCAAGGCGAGTTACATGATCCCCCATGTTGTGCAAAA
AAGCGGTTAGCTCCTTCGGTCCTCCGATCGTTGTCAGAAGTAAGTTGGCCGCAGTGTTATCACTCATGGT
TATGGCAGCACTGCATAATTCTCTTACTGTCATGCCATCCGTAAGATGCTTTTCTGTGACTGGTGAGTAC
TCAACCAAGTCATTCTGAGAATAGTGTATGCGGCGACCGAGTTGCTCTTGCCCGGCGTCAATACGGGATA
ATACCGCGCCACATAGCAGAACTTTAAAAGTGCTCATCATTGGAAAACGTTCTTCGGGGCGAAAACTCTC
AAGGATCTTACCGCTGTTGAGATCCAGTTCGATGTAACCCACTCGTGCACCCAACTGATCTTCAGCATCT
TTTACTTTCACCAGCGTTTCTGGGTGAGCAAAAACAGGAAGGCAAAATGCCGCAAAAAAGGGAATAAGGG
CGACACGGAAATGTTGAATACTCATACTCTTCCTTTTTCAATATTATTGAAGCATTTATCAGGGTTATTG
TCTCATGAGCGGATACATATTTGAATGTATTTAGAAAAATAAACAAATAGGGGTTCCGCGCACATTTCCC
CGAAAAGTGCCACCTGACGTC
