>Addgene plasmid #66264 | CXCR6-Tango | depositor partial sequence | sequence record 113142 | CXCR6
ATGGCCGAACACGACTATCACGAGGATTACGGCTTTTCAAGCTTCAATGACAGCTCTCAGGAAGAGCATC
AAGACTTCCTGCAGTTCTCCAAAGTCTTTCTCCCCTGCATGTATCTGGTGGTTTTTGTGTGTGGCCTCGT
TGGCAACTCACTCGTTCTGGTTATAAGTATTTTCTATCATAAATTGCAGAGCTTGACCGACGTGTTTCTT
GTAAACCTCCCATTGGCCGACCTGGTCTTTGTTTGTACACTCCCTTTTTGGGCTTACGCTGGGATACACG
AGTGGGTCTTCGGGCAGGTTATGTGTAAGTCCCTGCTCGGCATCTACACGATAAACTTTTATACCTCTAT
GTTGATCCTGACATGTATCACTGTGGATAGGTTCATCGTGGTAGTCAAGGCCACCAAGGCCTATAACCAG
CAGGCCAAACGGATGACTTGGGGGAAAGTGACAAGCCTCCTTATATGGGTCATCTCCCTTTTGGTTAGCC
TCCCGCAGATTATCTATGGTAACGTCTTCAACCTGGATAAGCTTATTTGCGGATACCATGACGAAGCCAT
CTCCACTGTGGTTCTGGCCACGCAGATGACCCTTGGTTTTTTCCTTCCTTTGCTGACCATGATTGTTTGC
TACTCCGTGATTATCAAGACTCTCCTGCACGCCGGTGGTTTTCAGAAACACAGGAGTCTGAAGATTATAT
TCCTCGTGATGGCAGTGTTTCTGCTCACTCAGATGCCATTTAATCTGATGAAGTTCATCAGGTCTACTCA
CTGGGAGTATTACGCCATGACCAGTTTCCATTACACGATCATGGTTACCGAAGCGATCGCCTATCTCCGA
GCCTGCCTGAACCCCGTGCTCTACGCCTTTGTTTCTCTCAAGTTTCGCAAAAATTTCTGGAAACTGGTCA
AAGACATCGGCTGCTTGCCCTACCTGGGGGTGTCTCACCAATGGAAGTCATCAGAAGACAATAGCAAGAC
GTTCTCCGCTAGCCATAACGTGGAGGCTACCTCCATGTTCCAGCTG
