>Addgene plasmid #66264 | CXCR6-Tango | addgene partial sequence | sequence record 117653 | Tet-R 5'-GGCGAGTTTACGGGTTGTTA-3'
CTCTAATGCGCTGTTAATCACTTTACTTTTATCTAATCTTAGCTGGAAGTACAGGTTCTCACCGGTCGAT
GAAGTGTCCTTGGCCAGGGAGGAGCTGGCGGTGGTGCAGGACTCATCTTGGGGACCCAGGCTGGGTGGGG
TGCGTCCACCGGTATCGATCAGCTGGAACATGGAGGTAGCCTCCACGTTATGGCTAGCGGAGAACGTCTT
GCTATTGTCTTCTGATGACTTCCATTGGTGAGACACCCCCAGGTAGGGCAAGCAGCCGATGTCTTTGACC
AGTTTCCAGAAATTTTTGCGAAACTTGAGAGAAACAAAGGCGTAGAGCACGGGGTTCAGGCAGGCTCGGA
GATAGGCGATCGCTTCGGTAACCATGATCGTGTAATGGAAACTGGTCATGGCGTAATACTCCCAGTGAGT
AGACCTGATGAACTTCATCAGATTAAATGGCATCTGAGTGAGCAGAAACACTGCCATCACGAGGAATATA
ATCTTCAGACTCCTGTGTTTCTGAAAACCACCGGCGTGCAGGAGAGTCTTGATAATCACGGAGTAGCAAA
CAATCATGGTCAGCAAAGGAAGGAAAAAACCAAGGGTCATCTGCGTGGCCAGAACCACAGTGGAGATGGC
TTCGTCATGGTATCCGCAAATAAGCTTATCCAGGTTGAAGACGTTACCATAGATAATCTGCGGGAGGCTA
ACCAAAAGGGAGATGACCCATATAAGGAGGCTTGTCACTTTCCCCCAAGTCATCCGTTTGGCCTGCTGGT
TATAGGCCTTGGTGGCCTTGACTACCACGATGAACCTATCCACAGTGATACATGTCAGGATCAACATAGA
GGTATAAAAGTTTATCGTGTAGATGCCGAGCAGGGACTTACACATAACCTGCCCGAAGACCCACTCGTGT
ATCCCAGCGTAAGCCCAAAAAGGGAGTGTACAAACAAAGACCAGGTCGGCCAATGGGAGGTTTACAAGAA
ACACGTCGGTCAAGCTCTGCA
